Addgene plasmid #76922: PAK6 gRNA (BRDN0001149511)
Purpose: 3rd generation lentiviral gRNA plasmid targeting human PAK6
Depositing lab: John Doench & David Root. Depositing organization: Broad Institute. Publication: Optimized sgRNA design to maximize activity and minimize off-target effects of CRISPR-Cas9. Doench JG, Fusi N, Sullender M, Hegde M, Vaimberg EW, Donovan KF, Smith I, Tothova Z, Wilen C, Orchard R, Virgin HW, Listgarten J, Root DE. Nat Biotechnol. 2016 Jan 18. doi: 10.1038/nbt.3437. PubMed 26780180.
Backbone
  Vector backbone: lentiGuide-Puro
  Backbone manufacturer: Zhang Lab (Addgene plasmid # 52963)
  Vector type: Mammalian Expression, Lentiviral, CRISPR
  Selectable markers: Puromycin
Growth in bacteria
  Bacterial resistance: Ampicillin, 100 μg/mL
  Growth temperature: 37°C
  Growth strain: DH5alpha
  Copy number: High Copy
Gene/Insert
  Gene/Insert name: PAK6 (alt names: PAK6; NM_001276717.1)
  gRNA/shRNA sequence: GCACCCGTGTGATTCGCGAA
  Species: H. sapiens (human)
  Entrez Gene: PAK6 (a.k.a. PAK5)
  Promoter: hU6
  Cloning method: Unknown
  Sequencing primers: 5′ U6-F; 3′ pS2-R
Terms and licenses: Academic/Nonprofit Terms; Industry Terms: Not Available to Industry
Depositor comments: The gRNA was designed to target the following Genbank reference sequence(s): NM_001276717.1,NM_001276718.1,NM_020168.5. Note that this plasmid does NOT contain Cas9. It should be used in conjunction with lentiCas9-Blast (Addgene #52962) or otherwise with cell lines already expressing Cas9. Browse the full kinome gRNA library at http://www.addgene.org/pooled-library/broadgpp-human-kinome/ or visit http://www.broadinstitute.org/rnai/public/ for detailed protocols and information.
How to cite: PAK6 gRNA (BRDN0001149511) was a gift from John Doench & David Root (Addgene plasmid # 76922 ; http://n2t.net/addgene:76922 ; RRID:Addgene_76922)
