[The description below was written by a language model from this plasmid's Addgene catalogue record and pLannotate feature annotations shown in this document.]
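Description:
PAK6 gRNA (BRDN0001149511) is a third-generation lentiviral guide RNA plasmid built on the lentiGuide-Puro backbone and designed to target the human kinase gene PAK6 (also known as PAK5). It is propagated in E. coli as a high-copy plasmid through a ColE1/pUC-type origin with ampicillin selection from the β-lactamase gene. An f1 origin and remnants of a lac/T7/T3 cloning region are also annotated in the bacterial backbone, along with an SV40 origin and SV40 poly(A) signal downstream of the viral cassette.

The transfer cassette is framed by an RSV promoter fused to a truncated HIV-1 5' LTR, which drives Tat-independent genomic RNA production in packaging cells, and a self-inactivating ΔU3 3' LTR. Between them lie the Ψ packaging signal with a partial gag sequence, the Rev response element for nuclear export of the unspliced genome, and a cPPT/CTS that aids nuclear import. A human U6 RNA polymerase III promoter transcribes the PAK6-specific spacer joined to the Streptococcus pyogenes Cas9 guide scaffold. Downstream, the EF-1α core promoter with its intron A expresses puromycin N-acetyltransferase, followed by a WPRE to enhance transcript stability and expression, allowing puromycin selection of transduced mammalian cells.

The plasmid does not encode Cas9, so it is meant to be used with a separate Cas9 lentivector or in cells that already express the nuclease. The guide was designed against several PAK6 reference transcripts and belongs to a human kinome gRNA collection developed alongside optimized sgRNA design rules. Its typical use is CRISPR knockout of PAK6 in human cells.
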