Features (pLannotate 1.2.2; 29 found; start..end, strand, type, name):
     14..80      +  CDS            small t antigen (fragment): SV40 (simian virus 40) small t antigen
    106..317     +  promoter       EF-1α core promoter: core promoter for human elongation factor EF-1α
    318..1256    +  intron         EF-1α intron A: intron upstream of the start codon of human EF-1α
   1278..1877    +  CDS            PuroR (fragment): puromycin N-acetyltransferase; pac from Streptomyces; confers resistance to puromycin
   1893..2481    +  misc_feature   WPRE: woodchuck hepatitis virus posttranscriptional regulatory element
   2532..2551    +  misc_feature   cPPT/CTS (fragment): central polypurine tract and central termination sequence of HIV-1
   2553..2786    +  LTR            3' LTR (ΔU3): self-inactivating 3' long terminal repeat (LTR) from HIV-1
   2864..2985    +  polyA_signal   SV40 poly(A) signal: SV40 polyadenylation signal
   3025..3160    +  rep_origin     SV40 ori: SV40 origin of replication
   3181..3199    -  promoter       T7 promoter: promoter for bacteriophage T7 RNA polymerase
   3207..3362    +  CDS            lacZα (fragment): LacZα fragment of β-galactosidase; lacZ fragment
   3367..3795    +  rep_origin     f1 ori (sequence partly withheld): f1 bacteriophage origin of replication; arrow indicates direction of (+) strand synthesis
   3848..3952    +  promoter       AmpR promoter: bla
   3953..4813    +  CDS            AmpR: β-lactamase; bla; confers resistance to ampicillin, carbenicillin, and related antibiotics
   4984..5572    +  rep_origin     ori: high-copy-number ColE1/pMB1/pBR322/pUC origin of replication
   5755..5847    +  CDS            lacI (fragment): lac repressor; lacI; The lac repressor binds to the lac operator to inhibit transcription in E. coli. This inhibition can be relieved by adding lactose or isopropyl-β-D-thiogalactopyranoside (IPTG).
   5860..5881    +  protein_bind   CAP binding site: CAP binding activates transcription in the presence of cAMP. E. coli catabolite activator protein
   5896..5926    +  promoter       lac promoter: promoter for the E. coli lac operon
   5934..5950    +  protein_bind   lac operator: The lac repressor binds to the lac operator to inhibit transcription in E. coli. This inhibition can be relieved by adding lactose or isopropyl-β-D-thiogalactopyranoside (IPTG). lac repressor encoded by lacI
   5995..6013    +  promoter       T3 promoter: promoter for bacteriophage T3 RNA polymerase
   6041..6267    +  promoter       RSV promoter: Rous sarcoma virus enhancer/promoter
   6268..6448    +  LTR            5' LTR (truncated): truncated 5' long terminal repeat (LTR) from HIV-1
   6495..6620    +  misc_feature   HIV-1 Ψ: packaging signal of human immunodeficiency virus type 1
   6604..6967    +  CDS            HIV-1 gag (fragment): gag protein from human immunodeficiency virus 1; gag
   7113..7346    +  misc_feature   RRE: The Rev response element (RRE) of HIV-1 allows for Rev-dependent mRNA export from the nucleus to the cytoplasm.
   7723..7749    +  CDS            Rev (fragment): human immunodeficiency virus 1 (HIV-1) Rev protein; rev; enhances nuclear export of unspliced and incompletely spliced viral mRNAs
   7753..7993    +  promoter       U6 promoter: RNA polymerase III promoter for human U6 snRNA
   8023..8098    +  misc_RNA       gRNA scaffold: guide RNA scaffold for the Streptococcus pyogenes CRISPR/Cas9 system
   8154..8271    +  misc_feature   cPPT/CTS: central polypurine tract and central termination sequence of HIV-1
>Addgene plasmid #76922 | PAK6 gRNA (BRDN0001149511) | addgene full sequence | sequence record 186768 | Addgene Assembled Sequence
CCCGGGTGCAAAGATGGATAAAGTTTTAAACAGAGAGGAATCTTTGCAGCTAATGGACCTTCTAGGTCTT
GAAAGGAGTGGGAATTGGCTCCGGTGCCCGTCAGTGGGCAGAGCGCACATCGCCCACAGTCCCCGAGAAG
TTGGGGGGAGGGGTCGGCAATTGATCCGGTGCCTAGAGAAGGTGGCGCGGGGTAAACTGGGAAAGTGATG
TCGTGTACTGGCTCCGCCTTTTTCCCGAGGGTGGGGGAGAACCGTATATAAGTGCAGTAGTCGCCGTGAA
CGTTCTTTTTCGCAACGGGTTTGCCGCCAGAACACAGGTAAGTGCCGTGTGTGGTTCCCGCGGGCCTGGC
CTCTTTACGGGTTATGGCCCTTGCGTGCCTTGAATTACTTCCACCTGGCTGCAGTACGTGATTCTTGATC
CCGAGCTTCGGGTTGGAAGTGGGTGGGAGAGTTCGAGGCCTTGCGCTTAAGGAGCCCCTTCGCCTCGTGC
TTGAGTTGAGGCCTGGCCTGGGCGCTGGGGCCGCCGCGTGCGAATCTGGTGGCACCTTCGCGCCTGTCTC
GCTGCTTTCGATAAGTCTCTAGCCATTTAAAATTTTTGATGACCTGCTGCGACGCTTTTTTTCTGGCAAG
ATAGTCTTGTAAATGCGGGCCAAGATCTGCACACTGGTATTTCGGTTTTTGGGGCCGCGGGCGGCGACGG
GGCCCGTGCGTCCCAGCGCACATGTTCGGCGAGGCGGGGCCTGCGAGCGCGGCCACCGAGAATCGGACGG
GGGTAGTCTCAAGCTGGCCGGCCTGCTCTGGTGCCTGGCCTCGCGCCGCCGTGTATCGCCCCGCCCTGGG
CGGCAAGGCTGGCCCGGTCGGCACCAGTTGCGTGAGCGGAAAGATGGCCGCTTCCCGGCCCTGCTGCAGG
GAGCTCAAAATGGAGGACGCGGCGCTCGGGAGAGCGGGCGGGTGAGTCACCCACACAAAGGAAAAGGGCC
TTTCCGTCCTCAGCCGTCGCTTCATGTGACTCCACGGAGTACCGGGCGCCGTCCAGGCACCTCGATTAGT
TCTCGAGCTTTTGGAGTACGTCGTCTTTAGGTTGGGGGGAGGGGTTTTATGCGATGGAGTTTCCCCACAC
TGAGTGGGTGGAGACTGAAGTTAGGCCAGCTTGGCACTTGATGTAATTCTCCTTGGAATTTGCCCTTTTT
GAGTTTGGATCTTGGTTCATTCTCAAGCCTCAGACAGTGGTTCAAAGTTTTTTTCTTCCATTTCAGGTGT
CGTGACGTACGGCCACCATGACCGAGTACAAGCCCACGGTGCGCCTCGCCACCCGCGACGACGTCCCCAG
GGCCGTACGCACCCTCGCCGCCGCGTTCGCCGACTACCCCGCCACGCGCCACACCGTCGATCCGGACCGC
CACATCGAGCGGGTCACCGAGCTGCAAGAACTCTTCCTCACGCGCGTCGGGCTCGACATCGGCAAGGTGT
GGGTCGCGGACGACGGCGCCGCCGTGGCGGTCTGGACCACGCCGGAGAGCGTCGAAGCGGGGGCGGTGTT
CGCCGAGATCGGCCCGCGCATGGCCGAGTTGAGCGGTTCCCGGCTGGCCGCGCAGCAACAGATGGAAGGC
CTCCTGGCGCCGCACCGGCCCAAGGAGCCCGCGTGGTTCCTGGCCACCGTCGGAGTCTCGCCCGACCACC
AGGGCAAGGGTCTGGGCAGCGCCGTCGTGCTCCCCGGAGTGGAGGCGGCCGAGCGCGCCGGGGTGCCCGC
CTTCCTGGAGACCTCCGCGCCCCGCAACCTCCCCTTCTACGAGCGGCTCGGCTTCACCGTCACCGCCGAC
GTCGAGGTGCCCGAAGGACCGCGCACCTGGTGCATGACCCGCAAGCCCGGTGCCTGAACGCGTTAAGTCG
ACAATCAACCTCTGGATTACAAAATTTGTGAAAGATTGACTGGTATTCTTAACTATGTTGCTCCTTTTAC
GCTATGTGGATACGCTGCTTTAATGCCTTTGTATCATGCTATTGCTTCCCGTATGGCTTTCATTTTCTCC
TCCTTGTATAAATCCTGGTTGCTGTCTCTTTATGAGGAGTTGTGGCCCGTTGTCAGGCAACGTGGCGTGG
TGTGCACTGTGTTTGCTGACGCAACCCCCACTGGTTGGGGCATTGCCACCACCTGTCAGCTCCTTTCCGG
GACTTTCGCTTTCCCCCTCCCTATTGCCACGGCGGAACTCATCGCCGCCTGCCTTGCCCGCTGCTGGACA
GGGGCTCGGCTGTTGGGCACTGACAATTCCGTGGTGTTGTCGGGGAAATCATCGTCCTTTCCTTGGCTGC
TCGCCTGTGTTGCCACCTGGATTCTGCGCGGGACGTCCTTCTGCTACGTCCCTTCGGCCCTCAATCCAGC
GGACCTTCCTTCCCGCGGCCTGCTGCCGGCTCTGCGGCCTCTTCCGCGTCTTCGCCTTCGCCCTCAGACG
AGTCGGATCTCCCTTTGGGCCGCCTCCCCGCGTCGACTTTAAGACCAATGACTTACAAGGCAGCTGTAGA
TCTTAGCCACTTTTTAAAAGAAAAGGGGGGACTGGAAGGGCTAATTCACTCCCAACGAAGACAAGATCTG
CTTTTTGCTTGTACTGGGTCTCTCTGGTTAGACCAGATCTGAGCCTGGGAGCTCTCTGGCTAACTAGGGA
ACCCACTGCTTAAGCCTCAATAAAGCTTGCCTTGAGTGCTTCAAGTAGTGTGTGCCCGTCTGTTGTGTGA
CTCTGGTAACTAGAGATCCCTCAGACCCTTTTAGTCAGTGTGGAAAATCTCTAGCAGTACGTATAGTAGT
TCATGTCATCTTATTATTCAGTATTTATAACTTGCAAAGAAATGAATATCAGAGAGTGAGAGGAACTTGT
TTATTGCAGCTTATAATGGTTACAAATAAAGCAATAGCATCACAAATTTCACAAATAAAGCATTTTTTTC
ACTGCATTCTAGTTGTGGTTTGTCCAAACTCATCAATGTATCTTATCATGTCTGGCTCTAGCTATCCCGC
CCCTAACTCCGCCCATCCCGCCCCTAACTCCGCCCAGTTCCGCCCATTCTCCGCCCCATGGCTGACTAAT
TTTTTTTATTTATGCAGAGGCCGAGGCCGCCTCGGCCTCTGAGCTATTCCAGAAGTAGTGAGGAGGCTTT
TTTGGAGGCCTAGGGACGTACCCAATTCGCCCTATAGTGAGTCGTATTACGCGCGCTCACTGGCCGTCGT
TTTACAACGTCGTGACTGGGAAAACCCTGGCGTTACCCAACTTAATCGCCTTGCAGCACATCCCCCTTTC
GCCAGCTGGCGTAATAGCGAAGAGGCCCGCACCGATCGCCCTTCCCAACAGTTGCGCAGCCTGAATGGCG
AATGGG
[124 nt withheld, positions 3367-3490]
C
[91 nt withheld, positions 3492-3582]
A
[49 nt withheld, positions 3584-3632]
CCTTTGACGTTGGAGTCCACGTTCTTT
[37 nt withheld, positions 3660-3696]
ACCCTATCTCGGTCTATTCTTTTGATTTATAAGGGATTTTGCCGATTTCGGCCTATTGGTTAAAAAATGA
GCTGATTTAACAAAAATTTAACGCGAATTTTAACAAAATATTAACGCTTACAATTTAGGTGGCACTTTTC
GGGGAAATGTGCGCGGAACCCCTATTTGTTTATTTTTCTAAATACATTCAAATATGTATCCGCTCATGAG
ACAATAACCCTGATAAATGCTTCAATAATATTGAAAAAGGAAGAGTATGAGTATTCAACATTTCCGTGTC
GCCCTTATTCCCTTTTTTGCGGCATTTTGCCTTCCTGTTTTTGCTCACCCAGAAACGCTGGTGAAAGTAA
AAGATGCTGAAGATCAGTTGGGTGCACGAGTGGGTTACATCGAACTGGATCTCAACAGCGGTAAGATCCT
TGAGAGTTTTCGCCCCGAAGAACGTTTTCCAATGATGAGCACTTTTAAAGTTCTGCTATGTGGCGCGGTA
TTATCCCGTATTGACGCCGGGCAAGAGCAACTCGGTCGCCGCATACACTATTCTCAGAATGACTTGGTTG
AGTACTCACCAGTCACAGAAAAGCATCTTACGGATGGCATGACAGTAAGAGAATTATGCAGTGCTGCCAT
AACCATGAGTGATAACACTGCGGCCAACTTACTTCTGACAACGATCGGAGGACCGAAGGAGCTAACCGCT
TTTTTGCACAACATGGGGGATCATGTAACTCGCCTTGATCGTTGGGAACCGGAGCTGAATGAAGCCATAC
CAAACGACGAGCGTGACACCACGATGCCTGTAGCAATGGCAACAACGTTGCGCAAACTATTAACTGGCGA
ACTACTTACTCTAGCTTCCCGGCAACAATTAATAGACTGGATGGAGGCGGATAAAGTTGCAGGACCACTT
CTGCGCTCGGCCCTTCCGGCTGGCTGGTTTATTGCTGATAAATCTGGAGCCGGTGAGCGTGGGTCTCGCG
GTATCATTGCAGCACTGGGGCCAGATGGTAAGCCCTCCCGTATCGTAGTTATCTACACGACGGGGAGTCA
GGCAACTATGGATGAACGAAATAGACAGATCGCTGAGATAGGTGCCTCACTGATTAAGCATTGGTAACTG
TCAGACCAAGTTTACTCATATATACTTTAGATTGATTTAAAACTTCATTTTTAATTTAAAAGGATCTAGG
TGAAGATCCTTTTTGATAATCTCATGACCAAAATCCCTTAACGTGAGTTTTCGTTCCACTGAGCGTCAGA
CCCCGTAGAAAAGATCAAAGGATCTTCTTGAGATCCTTTTTTTCTGCGCGTAATCTGCTGCTTGCAAACA
AAAAAACCACCGCTACCAGCGGTGGTTTGTTTGCCGGATCAAGAGCTACCAACTCTTTTTCCGAAGGTAA
CTGGCTTCAGCAGAGCGCAGATACCAAATACTGTTCTTCTAGTGTAGCCGTAGTTAGGCCACCACTTCAA
GAACTCTGTAGCACCGCCTACATACCTCGCTCTGCTAATCCTGTTACCAGTGGCTGCTGCCAGTGGCGAT
AAGTCGTGTCTTACCGGGTTGGACTCAAGACGATAGTTACCGGATAAGGCGCAGCGGTCGGGCTGAACGG
GGGGTTCGTGCACACAGCCCAGCTTGGAGCGAACGACCTACACCGAACTGAGATACCTACAGCGTGAGCT
ATGAGAAAGCGCCACGCTTCCCGAAGGGAGAAAGGCGGACAGGTATCCGGTAAGCGGCAGGGTCGGAACA
GGAGAGCGCACGAGGGAGCTTCCAGGGGGAAACGCCTGGTATCTTTATAGTCCTGTCGGGTTTCGCCACC
TCTGACTTGAGCGTCGATTTTTGTGATGCTCGTCAGGGGGGCGGAGCCTATGGAAAAACGCCAGCAACGC
GGCCTTTTTACGGTTCCTGGCCTTTTGCTGGCCTTTTGCTCACATGTTCTTTCCTGCGTTATCCCCTGAT
TCTGTGGATAACCGTATTACCGCCTTTGAGTGAGCTGATACCGCTCGCCGCAGCCGAACGACCGAGCGCA
GCGAGTCAGTGAGCGAGGAAGCGGAAGAGCGCCCAATACGCAAACCGCCTCTCCCCGCGCGTTGGCCGAT
TCATTAATGCAGCTGGCACGACAGGTTTCCCGACTGGAAAGCGGGCAGTGAGCGCAACGCAATTAATGTG
AGTTAGCTCACTCATTAGGCACCCCAGGCTTTACACTTTATGCTTCCGGCTCGTATGTTGTGTGGAATTG
TGAGCGGATAACAATTTCACACAGGAAACAGCTATGACCATGATTACGCCAAGCGCGCAATTAACCCTCA
CTAAAGGGAACAAAAGCTGGAGCTGCAAGCTTAATGTAGTCTTATGCAATACTCTTGTAGTCTTGCAACA
TGGTAACGATGAGTTAGCAACATGCCTTACAAGGAGAGAAAAAGCACCGTGCATGCCGATTGGTGGAAGT
AAGGTGGTACGATCGTGCCTTATTAGGAAGGCAACAGACGGGTCTGACATGGATTGGACGAACCACTGAA
TTGCCGCATTGCAGAGATATTGTATTTAAGTGCCTAGCTCGATACATAAACGGGTCTCTCTGGTTAGACC
AGATCTGAGCCTGGGAGCTCTCTGGCTAACTAGGGAACCCACTGCTTAAGCCTCAATAAAGCTTGCCTTG
AGTGCTTCAAGTAGTGTGTGCCCGTCTGTTGTGTGACTCTGGTAACTAGAGATCCCTCAGACCCTTTTAG
TCAGTGTGGAAAATCTCTAGCAGTGGCGCCCGAACAGGGACTTGAAAGCGAAAGGGAAACCAGAGGAGCT
CTCTCGACGCAGGACTCGGCTTGCTGAAGCGCGCACGGCAAGAGGCGAGGGGCGGCGACTGGTGAGTACG
CCAAAAATTTTGACTAGCGGAGGCTAGAAGGAGAGAGATGGGTGCGAGAGCGTCAGTATTAAGCGGGGGA
GAATTAGATCGCGATGGGAAAAAATTCGGTTAAGGCCAGGGGGAAAGAAAAAATATAAATTAAAACATAT
AGTATGGGCAAGCAGGGAGCTAGAACGATTCGCAGTTAATCCTGGCCTGTTAGAAACATCAGAAGGCTGT
AGACAAATACTGGGACAGCTACAACCATCCCTTCAGACAGGATCAGAAGAACTTAGATCATTATATAATA
CAGTAGCAACCCTCTATTGTGTGCATCAAAGGATAGAGATAAAAGACACCAAGGAAGCTTTAGACAAGAT
AGAGGAAGAGCAAAACAAAAGTAAGACCACCGCACAGCAAGCGGCCGCTGATCTTCAGACCTGGAGGAGG
AGATATGAGGGACAATTGGAGAAGTGAATTATATAAATATAAAGTAGTAAAAATTGAACCATTAGGAGTA
GCACCCACCAAGGCAAAGAGAAGAGTGGTGCAGAGAGAAAAAAGAGCAGTGGGAATAGGAGCTTTGTTCC
TTGGGTTCTTGGGAGCAGCAGGAAGCACTATGGGCGCAGCGTCAATGACGCTGACGGTACAGGCCAGACA
ATTATTGTCTGGTATAGTGCAGCAGCAGAACAATTTGCTGAGGGCTATTGAGGCGCAACAGCATCTGTTG
CAACTCACAGTCTGGGGCATCAAGCAGCTCCAGGCAAGAATCCTGGCTGTGGAAAGATACCTAAAGGATC
AACAGCTCCTGGGGATTTGGGGTTGCTCTGGAAAACTCATTTGCACCACTGCTGTGCCTTGGAATGCTAG
TTGGAGTAATAAATCTCTGGAACAGATTTGGAATCACACGACCTGGATGGAGTGGGACAGAGAAATTAAC
AATTACACAAGCTTAATACACTCCTTAATTGAAGAATCGCAAAACCAGCAAGAAAAGAATGAACAAGAAT
TATTGGAATTAGATAAATGGGCAAGTTTGTGGAATTGGTTTAACATAACAAATTGGCTGTGGTATATAAA
ATTATTCATAATGATAGTAGGAGGCTTGGTAGGTTTAAGAATAGTTTTTGCTGTACTTTCTATAGTGAAT
AGAGTTAGGCAGGGATATTCACCATTATCGTTTCAGACCCACCTCCCAACCCCGAGGGGACCCAGAGAGG
GCCTATTTCCCATGATTCCTTCATATTTGCATATACGATACAAGGCTGTTAGAGAGATAATTAGAATTAA
TTTGACTGTAAACACAAAGATATTAGTACAAAATACGTGACGTAGAAAGTAATAATTTCTTGGGTAGTTT
GCAGTTTTAAAATTATGTTTTAAAATGGACTATCATATGCTTACCGTAACTTGAAAGTATTTCGATTTCT
TGGCTTTATATATCTTGTGGAAAGGACGAAACACCGGCACCCGTGTGATTCGCGAAGTTTTAGAGCTAGA
AATAGCAAGTTAAAATAAGGCTAGTCCGTTATCAACTTGAAAAAGTGGCACCGAGTCGGTGCTTTTTTAA
GCTTGGCGTAACTAGATCTTGAGACAAATGGCAGTATTCATCCACAATTTTAAAAGAAAAGGGGGGATTG
GGGGGTACAGTGCAGGGGAAAGAATAGTAGACATAATAGCAACAGACATACAAACTAAAGAATTACAAAA
ACAAATTACAAAAATTCAAAATTTTCGGGTTTATTACAGGGACAGCAGAGATCCACTTTGGCGCCGGCTC
GAGGGGG
