>Addgene plasmid #76922 | PAK6 gRNA (BRDN0001149511) | depositor partial sequence | sequence record 144382 | Target Sequence
GCACCCGTGTGATTCGCGAA
