>Addgene plasmid #76922 | PAK6 gRNA (BRDN0001149511) | addgene partial sequence | sequence record 186767 | hU6-F
AGAAAGTAATAATTTCTTGGGTAGTTTGCAGTTTTAAAATTATGTTTTAAAATGGACTATCATATGCTTA
CCGTAACTTGAAAGTATTTCGATTTCTTGGCTTTATATATCTTGTGGAAAGGACGAAACACCGGCACCCG
TGTGATTCGCGAAGTTTTAGAGCTAGAAATAGCAAGTTAAAATAAGGCTAGTCCGTTATCAACTTGAAAA
AGTGGCACCGAGTCGGTGCTTTTTTAAGCTTGGCGTAACTAGATCTTGAGACAAATGGCAGTATTCATCC
ACAATTTTAAAAGAAAAGGGGGGATTGGGGGGTACAGTGCAGGGGAAAGAATAGTAGACATAATAGCAAC
AGACATACAAACTAAAGAATTACAAAAACAAATTACAAAAATTCAAAATTTTCGGGTTTATTACAGGGAC
AGCAGAGATCCACTTTGGCGCCGGCTCGAGGGGGCCCGGGTGCAAAGATGGATAAAGTTTTAAACAGAGA
GGAATCTTTGCAGCTAATGGACCTTCTAGGTCTTGAAAGGAGTGGGAATTGGCTCCGGTGCCCGTCAGTG
GGCAGAGCGC
